>Addgene plasmid #20880 | pGL-p21UTRm1&2 | addgene partial sequence | sequence record 26657 | 20880 with EBV-rev
TCGAGCGGCCGGCCGCCCCGACTCTAGATGCATGCTCGAGCGGCCGCCAGTGTGATGGATATCTGCAGAA
TTCGCCCTTGAGCACCAGCTTTGGGGTCGGGTGTGAGGACTCGGGACAATGCAGGGTGCTGTCCCTTCTC
GTGAGACGCTTACAATCTGAGTGGAGACAGGGAGGGAGCCACAATACATGTTCTTGGGGTGCGGGCTAAG
GGTAGACAGTCCAGACCAGGATGTTACAGAAACAGGGATGTTTGGGGCTGGAGTCAGACCCACTACGGGC
TTTGACACCCACGGTATTCAACACTGAGAAAGGATCAGCCATTGCTCAGTGTCCTGTGAGCTCCCTTAGC
CCCCAAGACACCATCTTGGCCTGGCTCCTTGTACAACTGCTACTAAGAAATGGGAGAAGTCACTGAGAAC
CCCAACTGGGGTCCCCATCCCAGATAAGCCCACCCCCACCACCACACACCATAGAATGCTCTGGGAGGCC
TGTCTCACCACCAAGGACCCACCCTAGACCCACAATGCAGGGGGTTGCCACTGGAGCTGCCTAAGGTAAG
ACCAGGGAATCCCACTTAGTGTACCCTGCATATACATTCCCTTCCAGTCCACTGAGCTGTGGGGCAAGTG
CCTAGATATGCCTCCTGCCGACCTGCAGAAGGGGAAGTATGGGGGTGGGGGAAAAGAGCAGCAGATCACC
AGATTAACCCCTCCAAAATAGAGGGGCAGCTGGCAGA
