>Addgene plasmid #20880 | pGL-p21UTRm1&2 | addgene partial sequence | sequence record 26658 | 20880 with pBABE-3
TCGACGATGCCNTTGAGAGCCTTCAACCCAGTCAGCTCCTTCCGGTGGGCGCGGGGCATGACTATCGTCG
CCGCACTTATGACTGTCTTCTTTATCATGCAACTCGTAGGACAGGTGCCGGCAGCGCTCTTCCGCTTCCT
CGCTCACTGACTCGCTGCGCTCGGTCGTTCGGCTGCGGCGAGCGGTATCAGCTCACTCAAAGGCGGTAAT
ACGGTTATCCACAGAATCAGGGGATAACGCAGGAAAGAACATGTGAGCAAAAGGCCAGCAAAAGGCCAGG
AACCGTAAAAAGGCCGCGTTGCTGGCGTTTTTCCATAGGCTCCGCCCCCCTGACGAGCATCACAAAAATC
GACGCTCAAGTCAGAGGTGGCGAAACCCGACAGGACTATAAAGATACCAGGCGTTTCCCCCTGGAAGCTC
CCTCGTGCGCTCTCCTGTTCCGACCCTGCCGCTTACCGGATACCTGTCCGCCTTTCTCCCTTCGGGAAGC
GTGGCGCTTTCTCATAGCTCACGCTGTAGGTATCTCAGTTCGGTGTAGGTCGTTCGCTCCAAGCTGGGCT
GTGTGCACGAACCCCCCGTTCAGCCCGACCGCTGCGCCTTATCCGGTAACTATCGTCTTGAGTCCAACCC
GGTAAGACACGACTTATCGCCACTGGCAGCAGCCACTGGTAACAGGATTAGCAGAGCGAGGTATGTAGGC
GGTGCTACAGAGTTCTTGAAGTG
