>Addgene plasmid #20880 | pGL-p21UTRm1&2 | addgene partial sequence | sequence record 26659 | 20880 with SV40pA-R
TNTNAGCTGCATAACAAGTTAACAACAACAATTGCATTCATTTTATGTTTCAGGTTCAGGGGGAGGTGTG
GGAGGTTTTTTAAAGCAAGTAAAACCTCTACAAATGTGGTAAAATCGATAAGGATCTGAACGATGGAGCG
GAGAATGGGCGGAACTGGGCGGAGTTAGGGGCGGGATGGGCGGAGTTAGGGGCGGGACTATGGTTGCTGA
CTAATTGAGATGCATGCTTTGCATACTTCTGCCTGCTGGGGAGCCTGGGGACTTTCCACACCTGGTTGCT
GACTAATTGAGATGCATGCTTTGCATACTTCTGCCTGCTGGGGAGCCTGGGGACTTTCCACACCCTAACT
GACACACATTCCACAGCGGATCCGTCGACCGATGCCCTTGAGAGCCTTCAACCCAGTCAGCTCCTTCCGG
TGGGCGCGGGGCATGACTATCGTCGCCGCACTTATGACTGTCTTCTTTATCATGCAACTCGTAGGACAGG
TGCCGGCAGCGCTCTTCCGCTTCCTCGCTCACTGACTCGCTGCGCTCGGTCGTTCGGCTGCGGCGAGCGG
TATCAGCTCACTCAAAGGCGGTAATACGGTTATCCACAGAATCAGGGGATAACGCAGGAAAGAACATGTG
AGCNAAAGGCCAGCAAAAGNCCAGGAACCGTAAAAAGGCCGCGTTGCTGGCNTTTTTCCATAGGCTCCGC
CCCCCTGACGAGCATCACAAAATCGACGCTCAGTCAGAGTGNCG
