>Addgene plasmid #20880 | pGL-p21UTRm1&2 | addgene partial sequence | sequence record 26660 | 20880 with Luc-F
TGTTTGTGGANGAAGTACCGAAAGGTCTTACCGGAAAACTCGACGCAAGAAAAATCAGAGAGATCCTCAT
AAAGGCCAAGAAGGGCGGAAAGATCGCCGTGTAATTCTAGGCGTTCTAGAGTGCCCACGGGAGCCCCGCC
CTCTTCTGCTGTGGGTCAGGAGGCCTCTTCCCCATCTTCGGCCTTAGCCCTCACTCTGTGTGTCTTAATT
ATTATTTGTGTTTTAATTTAAACGTCTCCTGTATATACGCTGCCTGCCCTCTCCCAGTCTCCAAACTTAA
AGTTATTTAAAAAAAGAACAAAACAAAAAAAAACCAAAACAAACCTAAATTAGTAGGACGGTAGGGCCCT
TAGTGTGGGGGATTTCTATTATGTAGATTATTATTATTTAAGCCCCTCCCAACCCAAGCTCTGTGTTTCC
TATACCGGAGGAACAGTCCTACTGATATCATCCCATCTGCATCCGTTTCACCCAACCCCCCTCCCCCCAT
TCCCTGCCTGGTTCCTTGCCACTTCTTACCTGGGGGTGATCCTCAGACCTGAATAGCAATGTGGAAAAAT
GAGTAGGACTTTGGGGTCTCCTTGTCACCTCTAAGGCCAGCTAGGATGACAGTGAAGCAGTCACAGCCTA
GAACAGGGATGGCAGTTAGGACTCAACCGTAATAT
