[The description below was written by a language model from this plasmid's Addgene catalogue record.]
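Description:
pGL-p21UTRm1&2 is a mammalian luciferase reporter plasmid built on the pGL3-Control backbone (about 5.3 kb without insert). It is propagated in E. coli as a high-copy plasmid under ampicillin selection. pGL3-Control is a standard firefly luciferase vector in which the reporter is driven constitutively by SV40 promoter and enhancer elements. Luciferase output therefore reflects post-transcriptional effects acting on the transcript rather than the activity of a test promoter. No feature table accompanies the record, so the arrangement of backbone elements is inferred from the named vector rather than from an annotation.

The insert is an approximately 1.3 kb fragment of the mouse Cdkn1a (p21/Cip1/Waf1) 3′ untranslated region, cloned into an XbaI site that is retained at both ends. In pGL3 vectors this site lies immediately downstream of the luciferase coding sequence, so the p21 UTR becomes the 3′UTR of the reporter mRNA. Because a single enzyme was used, the fragment could insert in either direction, and the record does not state the orientation. This version carries point substitutions in the seed-match sequences of both predicted microRNA binding sites, one near position 420 and one near position 1100 of the insert. These changes are designed to abolish pairing with the targeting miRNAs.

The construct serves as the double-site mutant control in miRNA target validation assays. Loss of miRNA-mediated repression relative to a wild-type UTR reporter would indicate that repression acts directly through these sites. The associated study concerns embryonic stem cell-specific microRNAs that regulate the G1–S transition and promote rapid proliferation.
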