Addgene plasmid #20880: pGL-p21UTRm1&2
Depositing lab: Robert Blelloch. Depositing organization: University of California, San Francisco (UCSF). Publication: Embryonic stem cell-specific microRNAs regulate the G1-S transition and promote rapid proliferation. Wang Y, Baskerville S, Shenoy A, Babiarz JE, Baehner L, Blelloch R. Nat Genet. 2008 Dec . 40(12):1478-83. 10.1038/ng.250 PubMed 18978791.
Backbone
  Vector backbone: pGL3-Control
  Backbone manufacturer: Promega
  Backbone size w/o insert (bp): 5256
  Vector type: Mammalian Expression, Luciferase
Growth in bacteria
  Bacterial resistance: Ampicillin, 100 μg/mL
  Growth temperature: 37°C
  Growth strain: DH5alpha
  Copy number: High Copy
Gene/Insert
  Gene/Insert name: p21 3'UTR site 1 and 2 mutation
  Species: M. musculus (mouse)
  Insert size (bp): 1300
  Mutation: Predicted miRNA binding site 1 (Position ~420) GCACTTT to GCAATGT Predicted miRNA binding site 2 (Position ~1100) GCACTTA to GCCCGTA
  GenBank ID: NM_007669
  Entrez Gene: Cdkn1a (a.k.a. CAP20, CDKI, CIP1, Cdkn1, P21, SDI1, Waf1, mda6, p21Cip1, p21WAF)
  Cloning method: Restriction Enzyme; 5′ cloning site XbaI (not destroyed); 3′ cloning site XbaI (not destroyed)
  Sequencing primers: 5′ GGAAAACTCGACGCAAGA; 3′ CACATTTGTAGAGGTTTTACTTGCT
Terms and licenses: Academic/Nonprofit Terms; Industry Terms: Not Available to Industry
How to cite: pGL-p21UTRm1&2 was a gift from Robert Blelloch (Addgene plasmid # 20880 ; http://n2t.net/addgene:20880 ; RRID:Addgene_20880)
